>Addgene plasmid #236725 | pENTR-Cas9-TagBFP | addgene full sequence | sequence record 474213 | Addgene NGS Result
CTTTCCTGCGTTATCCCCTGATTCTGTGGATAACCGTATTACCGCTAGCATGGATCTCGGGGACGTCTAA
CTACTAAGCGAGAGTAGGGAACTGCCAGGCATCAAATAAAACGAAAGGCTCAGTCGGAAGACTGGGCCTT
TCGTTTTATCTGTTGTTTGTCGGTGAACGCTCTCCTGAGTAGGACAAATCCGCCGGGAGCGGATTTGAAC
GTTGTGAAGCAACGGCCCGGAGGGTGGCGGGCAGGACGCCCGCCATAAACTGCCAGGCATCAAACTAAGC
AGAAGGCCATCCTGACGGATGGCCTTTTTGCGTTTCTACAAACTCTTCCTGTTAGTTAGTTACTTAAGCT
CGGGCCCCAAATAATGATTTTATTTTGACTGATAGTGACCTGTTCGTTGCAACAAATTGATAAGCAATGC
TTTTTTATAATGCCAACTTTGTACAAAAAAGCAGGCTTTAAAGGAACCAATTCAGTCGACTGGATCCGGT
ACCGAATTCATGGACTATAAGGACCACGACGGAGACTACAAGGATCATGATATTGATTACAAAGACGATG
ACGATAAGATGGCCCCAAAGAAGAAGCGGAAGGTCGGTATCCACGGAGTCCCAGCAGCCGACAAGAAGTA
CAGCATCGGCCTGGACATCGGCACCAACTCTGTGGGCTGGGCCGTGATCACCGACGAGTACAAGGTGCCC
AGCAAGAAATTCAAGGTGCTGGGCAACACCGACCGGCACAGCATCAAGAAGAACCTGATCGGAGCCCTGC
TGTTCGACAGCGGCGAAACAGCCGAGGCCACCCGGCTGAAGAGAACCGCCAGAAGAAGATACACCAGACG
GAAGAACCGGATCTGCTATCTGCAAGAGATCTTCAGCAACGAGATGGCCAAGGTGGACGACAGCTTCTTC
CACAGACTGGAAGAGTCCTTCCTGGTGGAAGAGGATAAGAAGCACGAGCGGCACCCCATCTTCGGCAACA
TCGTGGACGAGGTGGCCTACCACGAGAAGTACCCCACCATCTACCACCTGAGAAAGAAACTGGTGGACAG
CACCGACAAGGCCGACCTGCGGCTGATCTATCTGGCCCTGGCCCACATGATCAAGTTCCGGGGCCACTTC
CTGATCGAGGGCGACCTGAACCCCGACAACAGCGACGTGGACAAGCTGTTCATCCAGCTGGTGCAGACCT
ACAACCAGCTGTTCGAGGAAAACCCCATCAACGCCAGCGGCGTGGACGCCAAGGCCATCCTGTCTGCCAG
ACTGAGCAAGAGCAGACGGCTGGAAAATCTGATCGCCCAGCTGCCCGGCGAGAAGAAGAATGGCCTGTTC
GGAAACCTGATTGCCCTGAGCCTGGGCCTGACCCCCAACTTCAAGAGCAACTTCGACCTGGCCGAGGATG
CCAAACTGCAGCTGAGCAAGGACACCTACGACGACGACCTGGACAACCTGCTGGCCCAGATCGGCGACCA
GTACGCCGACCTGTTTCTGGCCGCCAAGAACCTGTCCGACGCCATCCTGCTGAGCGACATCCTGAGAGTG
AACACCGAGATCACCAAGGCCCCCCTGAGCGCCTCTATGATCAAGAGATACGACGAGCACCACCAGGACC
TGACCCTGCTGAAAGCTCTCGTGCGGCAGCAGCTGCCTGAGAAGTACAAAGAGATTTTCTTCGACCAGAG
CAAGAACGGCTACGCCGGCTACATTGACGGCGGAGCCAGCCAGGAAGAGTTCTACAAGTTCATCAAGCCC
ATCCTGGAAAAGATGGACGGCACCGAGGAACTGCTCGTGAAGCTGAACAGAGAGGACCTGCTGCGGAAGC
AGCGGACCTTCGACAACGGCAGCATCCCCCACCAGATCCACCTGGGAGAGCTGCACGCCATTCTGCGGCG
GCAGGAAGATTTTTACCCATTCCTGAAGGACAACCGGGAAAAGATCGAGAAGATCCTGACCTTCCGCATC
CCCTACTACGTGGGCCCTCTGGCCAGGGGAAACAGCAGATTCGCCTGGATGACCAGAAAGAGCGAGGAAA
CCATCACCCCCTGGAACTTCGAGGAAGTGGTGGACAAGGGCGCTTCCGCCCAGAGCTTCATCGAGCGGAT
GACCAACTTCGATAAGAACCTGCCCAACGAGAAGGTGCTGCCCAAGCACAGCCTGCTGTACGAGTACTTC
ACCGTGTATAACGAGCTGACCAAAGTGAAATACGTGACCGAGGGAATGAGAAAGCCCGCCTTCCTGAGCG
GCGAGCAGAAAAAGGCCATCGTGGACCTGCTGTTCAAGACCAACCGGAAAGTGACCGTGAAGCAGCTGAA
AGAGGACTACTTCAAGAAAATCGAGTGCTTCGACTCCGTGGAAATCTCCGGCGTGGAAGATCGGTTCAAC
GCCTCCCTGGGCACATACCACGATCTGCTGAAAATTATCAAGGACAAGGACTTCCTGGACAATGAGGAAA
ACGAGGACATTCTGGAAGATATCGTGCTGACCCTGACACTGTTTGAGGACAGAGAGATGATCGAGGAACG
GCTGAAAACCTATGCCCACCTGTTCGACGACAAAGTGATGAAGCAGCTGAAGCGGCGGAGATACACCGGC
TGGGGCAGGCTGAGCCGGAAGCTGATCAACGGCATCCGGGACAAGCAGTCCGGCAAGACAATCCTGGATT
TCCTGAAGTCCGACGGCTTCGCCAACAGAAACTTCATGCAGCTGATCCACGACGACAGCCTGACCTTTAA
AGAGGACATCCAGAAAGCCCAGGTGTCCGGCCAGGGCGATAGCCTGCACGAGCACATTGCCAATCTGGCC
GGCAGCCCCGCCATTAAGAAGGGCATCCTGCAGACAGTGAAGGTGGTGGACGAGCTCGTGAAAGTGATGG
GCCGGCACAAGCCCGAGAACATCGTGATCGAAATGGCCAGAGAGAACCAGACCACCCAGAAGGGACAGAA
GAACAGCCGCGAGAGAATGAAGCGGATCGAAGAGGGCATCAAAGAGCTGGGCAGCCAGATCCTGAAAGAA
CACCCCGTGGAAAACACCCAGCTGCAGAACGAGAAGCTGTACCTGTACTACCTGCAGAATGGGCGGGATA
TGTACGTGGACCAGGAACTGGACATCAACCGGCTGTCCGACTACGATGTGGACCATATCGTGCCTCAGAG
CTTTCTGAAGGACGACTCCATCGACAACAAGGTGCTGACCAGAAGCGACAAGAACCGGGGCAAGAGCGAC
AACGTGCCCTCCGAAGAGGTCGTGAAGAAGATGAAGAACTACTGGCGGCAGCTGCTGAACGCCAAGCTGA
TTACCCAGAGAAAGTTCGACAATCTGACCAAGGCCGAGAGAGGCGGCCTGAGCGAACTGGATAAGGCCGG
CTTCATCAAGAGACAGCTGGTGGAAACCCGGCAGATCACAAAGCACGTGGCACAGATCCTGGACTCCCGG
ATGAACACTAAGTACGACGAGAATGACAAGCTGATCCGGGAAGTGAAAGTGATCACCCTGAAGTCCAAGC
TGGTGTCCGATTTCCGGAAGGATTTCCAGTTTTACAAAGTGCGCGAGATCAACAACTACCACCACGCCCA
CGACGCCTACCTGAACGCCGTCGTGGGAACCGCCCTGATCAAAAAGTACCCTAAGCTGGAAAGCGAGTTC
GTGTACGGCGACTACAAGGTGTACGACGTGCGGAAGATGATCGCCAAGAGCGAGCAGGAAATCGGCAAGG
CTACCGCCAAGTACTTCTTCTACAGCAACATCATGAACTTTTTCAAGACCGAGATTACCCTGGCCAACGG
CGAGATCCGGAAGCGGCCTCTGATCGAGACAAACGGCGAAACCGGGGAGATCGTGTGGGATAAGGGCCGG
GATTTTGCCACCGTGCGGAAAGTGCTGAGCATGCCCCAAGTGAATATCGTGAAAAAGACCGAGGTGCAGA
CAGGCGGCTTCAGCAAAGAGTCTATCCTGCCCAAGAGGAACAGCGATAAGCTGATCGCCAGAAAGAAGGA
CTGGGACCCTAAGAAGTACGGCGGCTTCGACAGCCCCACCGTGGCCTATTCTGTGCTGGTGGTGGCCAAA
GTGGAAAAGGGCAAGTCCAAGAAACTGAAGAGTGTGAAAGAGCTGCTGGGGATCACCATCATGGAAAGAA
GCAGCTTCGAGAAGAATCCCATCGACTTTCTGGAAGCCAAGGGCTACAAAGAAGTGAAAAAGGACCTGAT
CATCAAGCTGCCTAAGTACTCCCTGTTCGAGCTGGAAAACGGCCGGAAGAGAATGCTGGCCTCTGCCGGC
GAACTGCAGAAGGGAAACGAACTGGCCCTGCCCTCCAAATATGTGAACTTCCTGTACCTGGCCAGCCACT
ATGAGAAGCTGAAGGGCTCCCCCGAGGATAATGAGCAGAAACAGCTGTTTGTGGAACAGCACAAGCACTA
CCTGGACGAGATCATCGAGCAGATCAGCGAGTTCTCCAAGAGAGTGATCCTGGCCGACGCTAATCTGGAC
AAAGTGCTGTCCGCCTACAACAAGCACCGGGATAAGCCCATCAGAGAGCAGGCCGAGAATATCATCCACC
TGTTTACCCTGACCAATCTGGGAGCCCCTGCCGCCTTCAAGTACTTTGACACCACCATCGACCGGAAGAG
GTACACCAGCACCAAAGAGGTGCTGGACGCCACCCTGATCCACCAGAGCATCACCGGCCTGTACGAGACA
CGGATCGACCTGTCTCAGCTGGGAGGCGACAAAAGGCCGGCGGCCACGAAAAAGGCCGGCCAGGCAAAAA
AGAAAAAGACGCGTGCCTATCCCTATGACGTGCCCGATTATGCCAGCCTGGGCAGCGGCTCCCCCAAGAA
AAAACGCAAGGTGGAAGATCCTAAGAAAAAGCGGAAAGTGGACGGCATTGGTAGTGGGAGCAACGGCAGC
AGCGGATCCAGCGAGCTGATTAAGGAGAACATGCACATGAAGCTGTACATGGAGGGCACCGTGGACAACC
ATCACTTCAAGTGCACATCCGAGGGCGAAGGCAAGCCCTACGAGGGCACCCAGACCATGAGAATCAAGGT
GGTCGAGGGCGGCCCTCTCCCCTTCGCCTTCGACATCCTGGCTACTAGCTTCCTCTACGGCAGCAAGACC
TTCATCAACCACACCCAGGGCATCCCCGACTTCTTCAAGCAGTCCTTCCCTGAGGGCTTCACATGGGAGA
GAGTCACCACATACGAAGACGGGGGCGTGCTGACCGCTACCCAGGACACCAGCCTCCAGGACGGCTGCCT
CATCTACAACGTCAAGATCAGAGGGGTGAACTTCACATCCAACGGCCCTGTGATGCAGAAGAAAACACTC
GGCTGGGAGGCCTTCACCGAGACGCTGTACCCCGCTGACGGCGGCCTGGAAGGCAGAAACGACATGGCCC
TGAAGCTCGTGGGCGGGAGCCATCTGATCGCAAACATCAAGACCACATATAGATCCAAGAAACCCGCTAA
GAACCTCAAGATGCCTGGCGTCTACTATGTGGACTACAGACTGGAAAGAATCAAGGAGGCCAACAACGAG
ACCTACGTCGAGCAGCACGAGGTGGCAGTGGCCAGATACTGCGACCTCCCTAGCAAACTGGGGCACAAGC
TTAATTAAGCGGCCGCACTCGAGATATCTAGACCCAGCTTTCTTGTACAAAGTTGGCATTATAAGAAAGC
ATTGCTTATCAATTTGTTGCAACGAACAGGTCACTATCAGTCAAAATAAAATCATTATTTGCCATCCAGC
TGCAGCTCTGGCCCGTGTCTCAAAATCTCTGATGTTACATTGCACAAGATAAAAATATATCATCATGAAC
AATAAAACTGTCTGCTTACATAAACAGTAATACAAGGGGTGTTATGAGCCATATTCAACGGGAAACGTCG
AGGCCGCGATTAAATTCCAACATGGATGCTGATTTATATGGGTATAAATGGGCTCGCGATAATGTCGGGC
AATCAGGTGCGACAATCTATCGCTTGTATGGGAAGCCCGATGCGCCAGAGTTGTTTCTGAAACATGGCAA
AGGTAGCGTTGCCAATGATGTTACAGATGAGATGGTCAGACTAAACTGGCTGACGGAATTTATGCCTCTT
CCGACCATCAAGCATTTTATCCGTACTCCTGATGATGCATGGTTACTCACCACTGCGATCCCCGGAAAAA
CAGCATTCCAGGTATTAGAAGAATATCCTGATTCAGGTGAAAATATTGTTGATGCGCTGGCAGTGTCCCT
GCGCCGGTTGCATTCGATTCCTGTTTGTAATTGTCCTTTTAACAGCGATCGCGTATTTCGTCTCGCTCAG
GCGCAATCACGAATGAATAACGGTTTGGTTGATGCGAGTGATTTTGATGACGAGCGTAATGGCTGGCCTG
TTGAACAAGTCTGGAAAGAAATGCATAAACTTTTGCCATTCTCACCGGATTCAGTCGTCACTCATGGTGA
TTTCTCACTTGATAACCTTATTTTTGACGAGGGGAAATTAATAGGTTGTATTGATGTTGGACGAGTCGGA
ATCGCAGACCGATACCAGGATCTTGCCATCCTATGGAACTGCCTCGGTGAGTTTTCTCCTTCATTACAGA
AACGGCTTTTTCAAAAATATGGTATTGATAATCCTGATATGAATAAATTGCAGTTTCATTTGATGCTCGA
TGAGTTTTTCTAATCAGAATTGGTTAATTGGTTGTAACATTATTCAGATTGGGCCCCGTTCCACTGAGCG
TCAGACCCCGTAGAAAAGATCAAAGGATCTTCTTGAGATCCTTTTTTTCTGCGCGTAATCTGCTGCTTGC
AAACAAAAAAACCACCGCTACCAGCGGTGGTTTGTTTGCCGGATCAAGAGCTACCAACTCTTTTTCCGAA
GGTAACTGGCTTCAGCAGAGCGCAGATACCAAATACTGTTCTTCTAGTGTAGCCGTAGTTAGGCCACCAC
TTCAAGAACTCTGTAGCACCGCCTACATACCTCGCTCTGCTAATCCTGTTACCAGTGGCTGCTGCCAGTG
GCGATAAGTCGTGTCTTACCGGGTTGGACTCAAGACGATAGTTACCGGATAAGGCGCAGCGGTCGGGCTG
AACGGGGGGTTCGTGCACACAGCCCAGCTTGGAGCGAACGACCTACACCGAACTGAGATACCTACAGCGT
GAGCTATGAGAAAGCGCCACGCTTCCCGAAGGGAGAAAGGCGGACAGGTATCCGGTAAGCGGCAGGGTCG
GAACAGGAGAGCGCACGAGGGAGCTTCCAGGGGGAAACGCCTGGTATCTTTATAGTCCTGTCGGGTTTCG
CCACCTCTGACTTGAGCGTCGATTTTTGTGATGCTCGTCAGGGGGGCGGAGCCTATGGAAAAACGCCAGC
AACGCGGCCTTTTTACGGTTCCTGGCCTTTTGCTGGCCTTTTGCTCACATGTT
Features (pLannotate 1.2.2; 11 found; start..end, strand, type, name):
      1..46      +  rep_origin     RSF ori (fragment): Plasmids containing the RSF 1030 origin of replication can be propagated in E. coli cells that contain additional plasmids with compatible origins.
    106..149     -  terminator     rrnB T1 terminator: Escherichia coli rrnB; transcription terminator T1 from the E. coli rrnB gene
    281..308     +  terminator     rrnB T2 terminator: transcription terminator T2 from the E. coli rrnB gene
    358..457     +  protein_bind   attL1: mutant version of attL; recombination site for the Gateway® LR reaction LR Clonase™
    620..2221    +  CDS            Cas9(N): N-terminal portion of Streptococcus pyogenes Cas9 (Zetsche et al., 2015)
   2222..4720    +  CDS            Cas9(C): C-terminal portion of Streptococcus pyogenes Cas9 (Zetsche et al., 2015)
   4721..4768    +  CDS            nucleoplasmin NLS: bipartite nuclear localization signal from nucleoplasmin
   4910..5608    +  CDS            TagBFP: monomeric blue fluorescent protein mammalian codon-optimized
   5632..5731    -  protein_bind   attL2: mutant version of attL; recombination site for the Gateway® LR reaction LR Clonase™
   5854..6663    +  CDS            KanR: aminoglycoside phosphotransferase; aph(3')-Ia; confers resistance to kanamycin in bacteria or G418 (Geneticin®) in eukaryotes
   6753..7341    +  rep_origin     ori: high-copy-number ColE1/pMB1/pBR322/pUC origin of replication
