[The description below was written by a language model from this plasmid's Addgene catalogue record and pLannotate feature annotations shown in this document.]
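Description:
pENTR-Cas9-TagBFP is a Gateway entry clone built on the pENTR backbone and catalogued as a CRISPR cloning vector. It is maintained in E. coli as a high-copy plasmid through a ColE1/pUC-type origin and selected with kanamycin via the aph(3')-Ia resistance gene. A short fragment annotated as RSF origin lies next to the main origin and is probably just a partial sequence match rather than a second functional replicon. The rrnB T1 and T2 terminators sit upstream of the cloning region, as is usual for pENTR vectors, where they insulate the insert from read-through transcription coming from the backbone.

The payload, flanked by attL1 and attL2, is a Streptococcus pyogenes Cas9 coding sequence. The annotation software splits it into contiguous "N-terminal" and "C-terminal" portions, which together appear to form one uninterrupted open reading frame. It is followed directly by a bipartite nucleoplasmin nuclear localization signal, and then, after an unannotated gap of roughly 140 nt, by mammalian codon-optimized TagBFP, a monomeric blue fluorescent protein. The record does not say what occupies that gap, so it is unclear whether TagBFP is fused directly to Cas9 through a linker or co-expressed through something like a self-cleaving peptide. There is also an unannotated stretch between attL1 and the start of Cas9.

No promoter or polyadenylation signal is annotated within the att-flanked cassette, consistent with an entry clone that is not itself an expression vector. Its intended use is LR Clonase recombination to move the Cas9-TagBFP cassette into attR-containing destination vectors, which would supply the promoter and delivery context. The blue fluorescence would then mark cells expressing Cas9.
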