Addgene plasmid #236725: pENTR-Cas9-TagBFP
Purpose: Cloning vector Cas9-TagBFP
Depositing lab: David Bersten. Depositing organization: Adelaide University.
Backbone
  Vector backbone: pENTR
  Vector type: CRISPR
Growth in bacteria
  Bacterial resistance: Kanamycin, 50 μg/mL
  Growth temperature: 37°C
  Growth strain: DH5alpha
  Copy number: High Copy
Gene/Insert
  Gene/Insert name: Cas9-TagBFP
Terms and licenses: Academic/Nonprofit Terms; Industry Terms: Not Available to Industry
How to cite: pENTR-Cas9-TagBFP was a gift from David Bersten (Addgene plasmid # 236725 ; http://n2t.net/addgene:236725 ; RRID:Addgene_236725)
